Addgene plasmid #86264: pFETCh_ZNF644
Purpose: Donor vector for 3' FLAG tag of human ZNF644
Depositing lab: Eric Mendenhall & Richard M. Myers. Depositing organization: University of Alabama in Huntsville. Publication: CETCh-seq: CRISPR epitope tagging ChIP-seq of DNA-binding proteins. Savic D, Partridge EC, Newberry KM, Smith SB, Meadows SK, Roberts BS, Mackiewicz M, Mendenhall EM, Myers RM. Genome Res. 2015 Sep 9. 10.1101/gr.193540.115 PubMed 26355004.
Backbone
  Vector backbone: pFETCh_Donor
  Vector type: CRISPR
Growth in bacteria
  Bacterial resistance: Kanamycin, 50 μg/mL
  Growth temperature: 37°C
  Growth strain: DH5alpha
  Copy number: High Copy
Gene/Insert
  Gene/Insert name: ZNF644 homology arms
  Species: H. sapiens (human)
  Entrez Gene: ZNF644 (a.k.a. BM-005, MYP21, NatF, ZEP-2)
  Tag / fusion protein: 3XFLAG-P2A-NeoR (C terminal on insert)
  Cloning method: Gibson Cloning
  Sequencing primers: 5′ acgcctgtgaaaccgtacta; 3′ aactgttgggaagggcgatc
Terms and licenses: Academic/Nonprofit Terms; Industry Terms: Not Available to Industry
Depositor comments: This plasmid was co-transfected along with PX458_ZNF644_1 and PX458_ZNF644_2 into HepG2 cells, and genomic editing was verified by PCR. We performed ChIP-seq on this cell line using anti-FLAG Sigma F1804 and obtained data that passed our quality tests. Immunoprecipitation with anti-FLAG Sigma F1804 followed by mass spectrometry identified ZNF644. All released data, including ChIP-seq files and validation data, are available at the ENCODE web portal: https://www.encodeproject.org/search/?searchTerm=flag&type=Experiment&lab.title=Richard+Myers%2C+HAIB . Note: This plasmid is part of the Mendenhall and Meyers CRISPR-based Tagging system to add a tag (currently using FLAG) to endogenous proteins. Please see https://www.addgene.org/crispr/tagging/ for more details.
How to cite: pFETCh_ZNF644 was a gift from Eric Mendenhall & Richard M. Myers (Addgene plasmid # 86264 ; http://n2t.net/addgene:86264 ; RRID:Addgene_86264)
