[The description below was written by a language model from this plasmid's Addgene catalogue record and pLannotate feature annotations shown in this document.]
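Description:
pFETCh_ZNF644 is a homology-directed repair donor plasmid from the CETCh-seq CRISPR epitope-tagging system, built on the pFETCh_Donor backbone to place a FLAG tag at the 3' end of the endogenous human ZNF644 gene. It is propagated in E. coli as a high-copy plasmid through a ColE1/pUC-type origin and selected with kanamycin via an aph(3')-Ia KanR gene. Remnants of a pUC-style lac region (lac promoter and operator, CAP site, lacZα fragment, multiple cloning site) are also annotated in the backbone.

The payload consists of ZNF644 homology arms, inserted by Gibson assembly, flanking a 3xFLAG-P2A-NeoR cassette. The feature table shows a fragment of the ZNF644 coding sequence immediately upstream of the 3xFLAG epitope, followed by the neomycin phosphotransferase (neo) reading frame. The P2A element named in the catalogue entry is not separately annotated but would lie in the gap between the tag and neo. The cassette has no annotated promoter of its own, so after correct integration the native ZNF644 locus should drive a single transcript. The self-cleaving P2A peptide then separates FLAG-tagged ZNF644 from the resistance protein, which allows G418 selection of edited cells. Outside this region, the table annotates a truncated herpes simplex virus thymidine kinase (ΔTK) preceded by CMV enhancer and promoter fragments. Such a marker confers sensitivity to nucleoside analogs such as ganciclovir, though the record does not state how it is used here.

According to the depositor, the donor was co-transfected into HepG2 cells with two PX458-based Cas9/guide plasmids targeting ZNF644, and editing was confirmed by PCR. The resulting line yielded anti-FLAG ChIP-seq data that passed the depositor's quality tests, and immunoprecipitation followed by mass spectrometry identified ZNF644.
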