Features (pLannotate 1.2.2; 20 found; start..end, strand, type, name):
    514..708     +  CDS            ZNF644 (fragment): ZN644_HUMAN - Also known as KIAA1221, ZEP2. Experimental evidence at protein level: Swiss-Prot protein existence level 1. May be involved in transcriptional regulation. From Homo sapiens (Human).
    742..795     +  CDS            3xFLAG (fragment): three tandem FLAG® epitope tags
    799..823     +  CDS            3xFLAG (fragment): three tandem FLAG® epitope tags
    907..1698    +  CDS            neo: KKA2_KLEPN - Also known as kan, nptII. Experimental evidence at protein level: Swiss-Prot protein existence level 1. Resistance to kanamycin, neomycin, paromomycin, ribostamycin, butirosin and gentamicin B. From Klebsiella pneumoniae.
   2469..2625    +  CDS            lacZα (fragment): LacZα fragment of β-galactosidase; lacZ fragment
   2707..3522    -  CDS            KanR: aminoglycoside phosphotransferase; aph(3')-Ia; confers resistance to kanamycin in bacteria or G418 (Geneticin®) in eukaryotes
   3707..3847    +  CDS            TRA2_ECOLX (fragment): Protein predicted: Swiss-Prot protein existence level 4. Required for transposition of transposon Tn903. From Escherichia coli.
   3902..4490    +  rep_origin     ori: high-copy-number ColE1/pMB1/pBR322/pUC origin of replication
   4859..4948    +  CDS            lacI (fragment): lac repressor; lacI; The lac repressor binds to the lac operator to inhibit transcription in E. coli. This inhibition can be relieved by adding lactose or isopropyl-β-D-thiogalactopyranoside (IPTG).
   4961..4982    +  protein_bind   CAP binding site: CAP binding activates transcription in the presence of cAMP. E. coli catabolite activator protein
   4997..5027    +  promoter       lac promoter: promoter for the E. coli lac operon
   5035..5051    +  protein_bind   lac operator: The lac repressor binds to the lac operator to inhibit transcription in E. coli. This inhibition can be relieved by adding lactose or isopropyl-β-D-thiogalactopyranoside (IPTG). lac repressor encoded by lacI
   5088..5143    -  misc_feature   MCS: pUC18/19 multiple cloning site
   5144..5163    -  misc_feature   MCS (fragment): pUC18/19 multiple cloning site
   5169..5251    +  enhancer       CMV enhancer (fragment): human cytomegalovirus immediate early enhancer; contains an 18-bp deletion relative to the standard CMV enhancer
   5323..5340    -  promoter       CMV promoter (fragment): human cytomegalovirus (CMV) immediate early promoter
   5403..5454    +  promoter       CMVd2 promoter: truncated human cytomegalovirus (CMV) immediate early promoter that yields moderately reduced expression relative to the full-length promoter
   5545..5616    -  CDS            UL24_HHV11 (fragment): Experimental evidence at protein level: Swiss-Prot protein existence level 1. May participate in nuclear egress of viral particles. Plays a role in the dispersal of several host nucleolar proteins including NCL/nucleolin and NPM1. Since deletion of host NCL/nucleolin negatively impact on nuclear egress, UL24 supposedly acts on this process through its effect on host nucleoli. From Human herpesvirus 1 (strain 17) (HHV-1) (Human herpes simplex virus 1).
   5686..6681    +  CDS            ΔTK: truncated herpes simplex virus thymidine kinase (Salomon et al., 1995) confers sensitivity to nucleoside analogs such as acyclovir or ganciclovir
   6793..6954    +  CDS            UL122 (fragment): VIE2_HCMVT - Experimental evidence at protein level: Swiss-Prot protein existence level 1. Stimulates viral early and late gene expression and thus play a crucial role in the regulation of productive infection. In addition, activates quiescent cells to reenter the cell cycle and upregulates several E2F-responsive genes, which are responsible for pushing the cell into S phase. In S-phase, inhibits cellular DNA synthesis and blocks further cell cycle progression. From Human cytomegalovirus (strain Towne) (HHV-5) (Human herpesvirus 5).
>Addgene plasmid #86264 | pFETCh_ZNF644 | depositor full sequence | sequence record 168145 | Full Sequence
AGAAAAAAAAACTGGCTTTCCTTGTGTTTATTTGGTTTGTATGGTTTAATTTTGTTTGGTTTGATGTTTT
GTTGTCTTGAGTTCTCGCTTATTGGGAACACATTTTCTCTCCCCTCATAGTCACGCCTTCTTCCGTACTC
ACACTCACACACAACACACATGAAGAAACATAGACACAATGCCATTTAAGGAATGCTAAACTGGGGAAGG
GTCTTTTCTAAAGAATGACATATTTTGGAGTAATAGTTGTTGTTTCAAGTGAATTAAGATGTGTAGATGT
TAATTTTAAAATAATAATGCTCCCACCTATACAAAGATTACTGGAGTTTATTATAGCTGTTAATAAACAT
ATGAATTGGGAGTTTTGATGTTTTATTAAATCATTTGACTTTAGAAACTTTATCAATTGCTGTCTTTAAA
ATATGATAAAGTTTATTCCTTATGTTTTAGGATTTTGTGTGAATTAGTTTTAAAGAAAGAGAATTGGTCA
TGTTAAGAGAATTGTTATCTTTCTGTAGGTTTTGTGGCCTAGTCTTTCGAGGACCCTTGTCTGTTCAGGA
AGACTGGATTAAGCACTTACAACGACATATTGTAAACGCTAATCTTCCACGGACTGGAGCTGGCATGGTG
GAAGTCACGTCACTACTTAAAAAGCCTGCCTCCATTACAGAAACTTCATTTTCTCTACTAATGGCCGAAG
CAGCTTCAGGGAGCGGAGGAGGTTCCGGTGGAGGTGGTTCTGGAGATTACAAGGATGACGACGATAAGGG
CGATTACAAGGATGACGACGATAAGGGAGATTACAAGGATGACGACGATAAGGTTTCAGGAAGCGGAGCT
ACTAACTTCAGCCTGCTGAAGCAGGCTGGAGACGTGGAGGAGAACCCTGGACCTGGATCGTTTCGCATGA
TTGAACAAGATGGATTGCACGCAGGTTCTCCGGCCGCTTGGGTGGAGAGGCTATTCGGCTATGACTGGGC
ACAACAGACAATCGGCTGCTCTGATGCCGCCGTGTTCCGGCTGTCAGCGCAGGGGCGCCCGGTTCTTTTT
GTCAAGACCGACCTGTCCGGTGCCCTGAATGAACTGCAGGACGAGGCAGCGCGGCTATCGTGGCTGGCCA
CGACGGGCGTTCCTTGCGCAGCTGTGCTCGACGTTGTCACTGAAGCGGGAAGGGACTGGCTGCTATTGGG
CGAAGTGCCGGGGCAGGATCTCCTGTCATCTCACCTTGCTCCTGCCGAGAAAGTATCCATCATGGCTGAT
GCAATGCGGCGGCTGCATACGCTTGATCCGGCTACCTGCCCATTCGACCACCAAGCGAAACATCGCATCG
AGCGAGCACGTACTCGGATGGAAGCCGGTCTTGTCGATCAGGATGATCTGGACGAAGAGCATCAGGGGCT
CGCGCCAGCCGAACTGTTCGCCAGGCTCAAGGCGCGCATGCCCGACGGCGAGGATCTCGTCGTGACCCAT
GGCGATGCCTGCTTGCCGAATATCATGGTGGAAAATGGCCGCTTTTCTGGATTCATCGACTGTGGCCGGC
TGGGTGTGGCCGACCGCTATCAGGACATAGCGTTGGCTACCCGTGATATTGCTGAAGAGCTTGGCGGCGA
ATGGGCTGACCGCTTCCTCGTGCTTTACGGTATCGCCGCTCCCGATTCGCAGCGCATCGCCTTCTATCGC
CTTCTTGACGAGTTCTTCTGATTCGAACATCAACCTTTTAAATAGCCAGTTTGAATTGGATGTAAATTTG
AAATTCTTTTTTTTTAAGCCACATTAAATTATCTGTTTATAAATACTAAAGCAGGAAAATGGGGGGAAAG
TGAATTACAGTGACATCAGAGCAAATTGAATACTTAAAACAGTAAGTAGTCTATATATTTTATATAGGGT
GGAAGATGTGTTTTTAAGGTTTATGAAGTTTTGTTGGTTAACTGTGTTCACTCAGTAAAAGAGCAGTACA
TGTAAGCAGCCATTAATAAACTGTTGCACATGGATACTTATAGACAGACTTATTGGACAATTATGTTTTT
TGCAGTGTTACCAGAATCAAGGCTCTGTTTATTCCCCACAAGACTTGCATAGAAAAATAAGATATTATAT
TTTGTTTGTATGTATTTAGTGTTTTGTATAATACCAAGAACCGCTGACTAAATTTACTCAAATTAGGGCA
TTAAATATCATGTACTTCATAGTTTGAGACTGTTCACTCAAATAGGGCAGAGTACTATTCTATCTAGATG
TGTAAGTGTTTTTTTTAAAATCACATGGAACGGTTTTTTTTATACTAAAAAGTGGAGGGAGATTTGTTTA
AACAAGTATTTCTAAAAGAAATATGTACATAGTTCTGGAAATTATTTGTGGTAAGGAAATATTCTTTACT
CCAGTTGCATTTCTCAGACAATAAAGTGGTGCATCCATGCTTGGAAAGTCCTCTCCACTGACTGTAGCCT
CCAATTCACTGGCCGTCGTTCACTGGCCGTCGTTTTACAACGTCGTGACTGGGAAAACCCTGGCGTTACC
CAACTTAATCGCCTTGCAGCACATCCCCCTTTCGCCAGCTGGCGTAATAGCGAAGAGGCCCGCACCGATC
GCCCTTCCCAACAGTTGCGCAGCCTGAATGGCGAATGCGATTTATTCAACAAAGCCGCCGTCCCGTCAAG
TCAGCGTAATGCTCTGCCAGTGTTACAACCAATTAACCAATTCTGATTAGAAAAACTCATCGAGCATCAA
ATGAAACTGCAATTTATTCATATCAGGATTATCAATACCATATTTTTGAAAAAGCCGTTTCTGTAATGAA
GGAGAAAACTCACCGAGGCAGTTCCATAGGATGGCAAGATCCTGGTATCGGTCTGCGATTCCGACTCGTC
CAACATCAATACAACCTATTAATTTCCCCTCGTCAAAAATAAGGTTATCAAGTGAGAAATCACCATGAGT
GACGACTGAATCCGGTGAGAATGGCAAAAGCTTATGCATTTCTTTCCAGACTTGTTCAACAGGCCAGCCA
TTACGCTCGTCATCAAAATCACTCGCATCAACCAAACCGTTATTCATTCGTGATTGCGCCTGAGCGAGAC
GAAATACGCGATCGCTGTTAAAAGGACAATTACAAACAGGAATCGAATGCAACCGGCGCAGGAACACTGC
CAGCGCATCAACAATATTTTCACCTGAATCAGGATATTCTTCTAATACCTGGAATGCTGTTTTCCCGGGG
ATCGCAGTGGTGAGTAACCATGCATCATCAGGAGTACGGATAAAATGCTTGATGGTCGGAAGAGGCATAA
ATTCCGTCAGCCAGTTTAGTCTGACCATCTCATCTGTAACATCATTGGCAACGCTACCTTTGCCATGTTT
CAGAAACAACTCTGGCGCATCGGGCTTCCCATACAATCGATAGATTGTCGCACCTGATTGCCCGACATTA
TCGCGAGCCCATTTATACCCATATAAATCAGCATCCATGTTGGAATTTAATCGCGGCTTCGAGCAAGACG
TTTCCCGTTGAATATGGCTCATAACACCCCTTGTATTACTGTTTATGTAAGCAGACAGTTTTATTGTTCA
TGATGATATATTTTTATCTTGTGCAATGTAACATCAGAGATTTTGAGACACAACGTGGCTTTGTTGAATA
AATCGAACTTTTGCTGAGTTGAAGGATCAGATCACGCATCTTCCCGACAACGCAGACCGTTCCGTGGCAA
AGCAAAAGTTCAAAATCACCAACTGGTCCACCTACAACAAAGCTCTCATCAACCGTGGCTCCCTCACTTT
CTGGCTGGATGATGGGGCGATTCAGGCCTGGTATGAGTCAGCAACACCTTCTTCACGAGGCAGACCTCTC
GACGGAGTTCCACTGAGCGTCAGACCCCGTAGAAAAGATCAAAGGATCTTCTTGAGATCCTTTTTTTCTG
CGCGTAATCTGCTGCTTGCAAACAAAAAAACCACCGCTACCAGCGGTGGTTTGTTTGCCGGATCAAGAGC
TACCAACTCTTTTTCCGAAGGTAACTGGCTTCAGCAGAGCGCAGATACCAAATACTGTTCTTCTAGTGTA
GCCGTAGTTAGGCCACCACTTCAAGAACTCTGTAGCACCGCCTACATACCTCGCTCTGCTAATCCTGTTA
CCAGTGGCTGCTGCCAGTGGCGATAAGTCGTGTCTTACCGGGTTGGACTCAAGACGATAGTTACCGGATA
AGGCGCAGCGGTCGGGCTGAACGGGGGGTTCGTGCACACAGCCCAGCTTGGAGCGAACGACCTACACCGA
ACTGAGATACCTACAGCGTGAGCTATGAGAAAGCGCCACGCTTCCCGAAGGGAGAAAGGCGGACAGGTAT
CCGGTAAGCGGCAGGGTCGGAACAGGAGAGCGCACGAGGGAGCTTCCAGGGGGAAACGCCTGGTATCTTT
ATAGTCCTGTCGGGTTTCGCCACCTCTGACTTGAGCGTCGATTTTTGTGATGCTCGTCAGGGGGGCGGAG
CCTATGGAAAAACGCCAGCAACGCGGCCTTTTTACGGTTCCTGGCCTTTTGCTGGCCTTTTGCTCACATG
TTCTTTCCTGCGTTATCCCCTGATTCTGTGGATAACCGTATTACCGCCTTTGAGTGAGCTGATACCGCTC
GCCGCAGCCGAACGACCGAGCGCAGCGAGTCAGTGAGCGAGGAAGCGGAAGAAGCTCGCACATTCAGCAG
CGTTTTTCAGCGCGTTTTCGATCAACGTTTCAATGTTGGTATCAACACCAGGTTTAACTTTGAACTTATC
GGCACTGACGGTTACTGATTTTGAACTTTTGCTTTGCCACGGAACGGTCTGCGTTGTCGGGAAGATGCGT
GATCTGATCCTTCAACTCAGCAAAAGTTCCCAATACGCAAACCGCCTCTCCCCGCGCGTTGGCCGATTCA
TTAATGCAGCTGGCACGACAGGTTTCCCGACTGGAAAGCGGGCAGTGAGCGCAACGCAATTAATGTGAGT
TAGCTCACTCATTAGGCACCCCAGGCTTTACACTTTATGCTTCCGGCTCGTATGTTGTGTGGAATTGTGA
GCGGATAACAATTTCACACAGGAAACAGCTATGACCATGATTACGCCAAGCTTGCATGCCTGCAGGTCGA
CTCTAGAGGATCCCCGGGTACCGAGCTCGAATTAGCTTGCATGCCTGCAGGTCAATTCCCTGGCATTATG
CCCAGTACATGACCTTATGGGACTTTCCTACTTGGCAGTACATCTACGTATTAGTCATCGCTATTACCAT
GGTGATGCGGTTTTGGCAGTACATCAATGGGCGTGGATAGCGGTTTGACTCACGGGGATTTCAAGTCTCC
ACCCCATTGACGTCAATGGGAGTTTGTTTTGGCACCAAAATCAACGGGACTTTCCAAAATGTCGTAACAA
CTCCGCCCCATTGACGCAAATGGGCGGTAGGCGTGTACGGTGGGAGGTCTATATAAGCAGAGCTCGTTTA
GTGAACCGTCAGATCGCCTGGAGACGCCATCCACGCTGTTTTGACCTCCATAGGAGACACCGGGACCGAT
CCAGCCTGGGGATCCCGACCATGGCTTCGTACCCCTGCCATCAACACGCGTCTGCGTTCGACCAGGCTGC
GCGTTCTCGCGGCCATAGCAACCGACGTACGGCGTTGCGCCCTCGCCGGCAGCAAGAAGCCACGGAAGTC
CGCCTGGAGCAGAAAATGCCCACGCTACTGCGGGTTTATATAGACGGTCCTCACGGGATGGGGAAAACCA
CCACCACGCAACTGCTGGTGGCCCTGGGTTCGCGCGACGATATCGTCTACGTACCCGAGCCGATGACTTA
CTGGCAGGTGCTGGGGGCTTCCGAGACAATCGCGAACATCTACACCACACAACACCGCCTCGACCAGGGT
GAGATATCGGCCGGGGACGCGGCGGTGGTAATGACAAGCGCCCAGATAACAATGGGCATGCCTTATGCCG
TGACCGACGCCGTTCTGGCTCCTCATATCGGGGGGGAGGCTGGGAGCTCACATGCCCCGCCCCCGGCCCT
CACCCTCATCTTCGACCGCCATCCCATCGCCGCCCTCCTGTGCTACCCGGCCGCGCGATACCTTATGGGC
AGCATGACCCCCCAGGCCGTGCTGGCGTTCGTGGCCCTCATCCCGCCGACCTTGCCCGGCACAAACATCG
TGTTGGGGGCCCTTCCGGAGGACAGACACATCGACCGCCTGGCCAAACGCCAGCGCCCCGGCGAGCGGCT
TGACCTGGCTATGCTGGCCGCGATTCGCCGCGTTTACGGGCTGCTTGCCAATACGGTGCGGTATCTGCAG
GGCGGCGGGTCGTGGCGGGAGGATTGGGGACAGCTTTCGGGGACGGCCGTGCCGCCCCAGGGTGCCGAGC
CCCAGAGCAACGCGGGCCCACGACCCCATATCGGGGACACGTTATTTACCCTGTTTCGGGCCCCCGAGTT
GCTGGCCCCCAACGGCGACCTGTACAACGTGTTTGCCTGGGCCTTGGACGTCTTGGCCAAACGCCTCCGT
CCCATGCACGTCTTTATCCTGGATTACGACCAATCGCCCGCCGGCTGCCGGGACGCCCTGCTGCAACTTA
CCTCCGGGATGGTCCAGACCCACGTCACCACCCCCGGCTCCATACCGACGATCTGCGACCTGGCGCGCAC
GTTTGCCCGGGAGATGGGGGAGGCTAACTGAGGATCCCACGTCACTATTGTATACTCTATATTATACTCT
ATGTTATACTCTGTAATCCTACTCAATAAACGTGTCACGCCTGTGAAACCGTACTAAGTCTCCCGTGTAT
TCTTATCACCATCAGGTGACATCCTCGCCCAGGCTGTCAATCATGCCGGTATCGATTCCAGTAGCACCGG
CCCCACGCTGACAACCCACTCTTGCAGCGTTAGCAGCGCCCCTCTTAACAAGCCGACCCCCACCAGCGTC
GCGGTTACTAACACTCCTCTCCCCGACCTGCAGCCCAGCT
